Addgene plasmid #68603: pMpGWB212
Purpose: (Empty Backbone) Gateway binary vector designed for transgenic research with Marchantia polymorpha as well as other plants
Depositing lab: Takayuki Kohchi. Depositing organization: Kyoto University, Graduate School of Biostudies. Publication: Development of Gateway Binary Vector Series with Four Different Selection Markers for the Liverwort Marchantia polymorpha. Ishizaki K, Nishihama R, Ueda M, Inoue K, Ishida S, Nishimura Y, Shikanai T, Kohchi T. PLoS One. 2015 Sep 25;10(9):e0138876. doi: 10.1371/journal.pone.0138876. eCollection 2015. PONE-D-15-25288 PubMed 26406247.
Backbone
  Vector backbone: pMpGWB200
  Backbone manufacturer: Kohchi Lab., Kyoto University
  Backbone size (bp): 9021
  Modifications to backbone: Glucocorticoid receptor (GR) coding sequence is cloned downstream of the Gateway cassette.
  Vector type: Plant Expression
  Selectable markers: Gentamicin
  Tag / fusion protein: Glucocorticoid receptor (GR) (C terminal on insert)
Growth in bacteria
  Bacterial resistance: Chloramphenicol and Spectinomycin, 25 & 50 μg/mL
  Growth temperature: 37°C
  Growth strain: DB3.1
  Copy number: High Copy
Gene/Insert
  Cloning method: Gateway Cloning
Resource information
  A portion of this plasmid was derived from a plasmid made by: The Gateway cassette was provided by Tsuyoshi Nakagawa at Shimane University, Japan.
Terms and licenses: Academic/Nonprofit Terms; Industry Terms: Not Available to Industry
How to cite: pMpGWB212 was a gift from Takayuki Kohchi (Addgene plasmid # 68603 ; http://n2t.net/addgene:68603 ; RRID:Addgene_68603)
