[The description below was written by a language model from this plasmid's Addgene catalogue record and pLannotate feature annotations shown in this document.]
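Description:
pMpGWB212 is an empty Gateway destination binary vector built on the pMpGWB200 backbone for Agrobacterium-mediated transformation of the liverwort Marchantia polymorpha, and usable in other plants as well. The backbone outside the T-DNA carries a ColE1/pBR322-type origin with the bom mobilisation region for high-copy propagation in E. coli. It also carries the pVS1 origin with its RepA and StaA replication and stability functions, which support maintenance in Agrobacterium. An aadA gene provides bacterial selection by conferring spectinomycin/streptomycin resistance. Because the unrecombined Gateway cassette also contains the chloramphenicol resistance gene and the toxic ccdB gene, the empty vector is selected on chloramphenicol plus spectinomycin and must be kept in a ccdB-tolerant strain such as DB3.1.

Between the nopaline-type right and left T-DNA borders lie two units. The first is the attR1–CmR–ccdB–attR2 cassette, followed directly by a fragment of the rat glucocorticoid receptor (Nr3c1) coding sequence and a NOS terminator. An LR reaction with an entry clone replaces the cassette with the gene of interest and yields a C-terminal GR fusion. GR fusions are generally used to make a protein, typically a transcription factor, conditionally active on glucocorticoid (e.g. dexamethasone) treatment. No plant promoter is annotated upstream of attR1, and the record does not state one, so expression appears to depend on regulatory sequence supplied with the insert. The second unit is the plant selection marker, a gentamicin acetyltransferase gene driven by an enhanced CaMV 35S promoter with a CaMV polyadenylation signal. The annotated sequence is 11,600 nt, larger than the listed backbone size, which is consistent with the added Gateway cassette and GR sequence.
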