Features (pLannotate 1.2.2; 28 found; start..end, strand, type, name):
     54..78      -  misc_feature   RB T-DNA repeat: right border repeat from nopaline C58 T-DNA
    144..298     -  CDS            lacZα (fragment): LacZα fragment of β-galactosidase; lacZ fragment
    323..447     +  protein_bind   attR1: mutant version of attR; recombination site for the Gateway® LR reaction LR Clonase™
    484..514     +  promoter       lac UV5 promoter: E. coli lac promoter with an "up" mutation
    539..567     +  promoter       cat promoter (fragment): promoter of the E. coli cat gene encoding chloramphenicol acetyltransferase
    568..1227    +  CDS            CmR: chloramphenicol acetyltransferase; cat; confers resistance to chloramphenicol
   1406..1564    +  CDS            ccdA (fragment): CCDA_ECO57 - Also known as H, letA. Experimental evidence at protein level: Swiss-Prot protein existence level 1. Antitoxin component of a type II toxin-antitoxin (TA) system which inhibits the post-segregational killing (PSK) of plasmid-free cells, also referred to as a plasmid addiction system. Binds to and blocks the activity of CcdB; will also remove bound CcdB protein from the CcdB-GyrA complex by forming a CcdA-CcdB complex, a process termed rejuvenation. Functions as a transcriptional corepressor for the ccdAB operon, repression also requires CcdB (By similarity). From Escherichia coli
   1569..1871    +  CDS            ccdB: CCDB_ECOLI - Also known as G, letB, letD. Experimental evidence at protein level: Swiss-Prot protein existence level 1. Toxic component of a type II toxin-antitoxin (TA) system, functioning in plasmid maintainence. Responsible for the post- segregational killing (PSK) of plasmid-free cells, also referred to as a plasmid addiction system. Half-life of over 2 hours. Cell killing by CcdB is accompanied by filamentation, defects in chromosome and plasmid segregation, defects in cell division, formation of anucleate cells, decreased DNA synthesis and plasmid loss. Interferes with the activity of DN
   1915..2039    -  protein_bind   attR2: mutant version of attR; recombination site for the Gateway® LR reaction LR Clonase™
   2050..2922    +  CDS            Nr3c1 (fragment): GCR_RAT - Also known as Grl. Experimental evidence at protein level: Swiss-Prot protein existence level 1. [Isoform A]: Has transcriptional activation and repression activity. Mediates glucocorticoid-induced apoptosis. Promotes accurate chromosome segregation during mitosis. May act as a tumor suppressor. May play a negative role in adipogenesis through the regulation of lipolytic and antilipogenic gene expression. From Rattus norvegicus (Rat).
   2941..3193    +  terminator     NOS terminator: nopaline synthase terminator and poly(A) signal
   3249..3271    -  protein_bind   lac operator (fragment): The lac repressor binds to the lac operator to inhibit transcription in E. coli. This inhibition can be relieved by adding lactose or isopropyl-β-D-thiogalactopyranoside (IPTG). lac repressor encoded by lacI
   3275..3305    -  promoter       lac promoter: promoter for the E. coli lac operon
   3320..3341    -  protein_bind   CAP binding site: CAP binding activates transcription in the presence of cAMP. E. coli catabolite activator protein
   3426..3598    -  polyA_signal   CaMV poly(A) signal: cauliflower mosaic virus polyadenylation signal
   3655..4184    -  CDS            GmR (fragment): gentamycin acetyltransferase; aacC1; confers resistance to gentamycin
   4251..4927    -  promoter       CaMV 35S promoter (enhanced): cauliflower mosaic virus 35S promoter with a duplicated enhancer region
   5122..5146    -  misc_feature   LB T-DNA repeat: left border repeat from nopaline C58 T-DNA
   5405..5428    +  promoter       Pc promoter (fragment): intI1 (promoter lies within the coding sequence); class 1 integron promoter
   5604..5660    +  CDS            GmR (fragment): gentamycin acetyltransferase; aacC1; confers resistance to gentamycin
   5671..6458    +  CDS            SmR (fragment): aminoglycoside adenylyltransferase (Murphy, 1985); aadA; confers resistance to spectinomycin and streptomycin
   6704..7292    +  rep_origin     ori: high-copy-number ColE1/pMB1/pBR322/pUC origin of replication
   7478..7618    -  misc_feature   bom: basis of mobility region from pBR322
   7720..7759    -  CDS            rop (fragment): Rop protein, which maintains plasmids at low copy number; rop
   7962..8156    -  rep_origin     pVS1 oriV: origin of replication for the Pseudomonas plasmid pVS1 (Heeb et al., 2000)
   8222..9295    -  CDS            pVS1 RepA: replication protein from the Pseudomonas plasmid pVS1 (Heeb et al., 2000)
   9724..10353   -  CDS            pVS1 StaA: stability protein from the Pseudomonas plasmid pVS1 (Heeb et al., 2000)
  10913..11314   -  CDS            Y4CG_SINFN (fragment): Protein inferred from homology: Swiss-Prot protein existence level 3. From Sinorhizobium fredii (strain NBRC 101917 / NGR234).
>Addgene plasmid #68603 | pMpGWB212 | depositor full sequence | sequence record 121630 | pMpGWB212 sequence 11600 bps
TTTCACGCCCTTTTAAATATCCGATTATTCTAATAAACGCTCTTTTCTCTTAGGTTTACCCGCCAATATA
TCCTGTCAAACACTGATAGTTTAAACTGAAGGCGGGAAACGACAATCTGATCCAAGCTCAAGCTGCTCTA
GCATTCGCCATTCAGGCTGCGCAACTGTTGGGAAGGGCGATCGGTGCGGGCCTCTTCGCTATTACGCCAG
CTGGCGAAAGGGGGATGTGCTGCAAGGCGATTAAGTTGGGTAACGCCAGGGTTTTCCCAGTCACGACGTT
GTAAAACGACGGCCAGTGCCAAGCTTGGGTCTAGAGTTATCAACAAGTTTGTACAAAAAAGCTGAACGAG
AAACGTAAAATGATATAAATATCAATATATTAAATTAGATTTTGCATAAAAAACAGACTACATAATACTG
TAAAACACAACATATCCAGTCACTATGGCGGCCCCTCGAGGGGCCGCATTAGGCACCCCAGGCTTTACAC
TTTATGCTTCCGGCTCGTATAATGTGTGGATTTTGAGTTAGGATCCGGCGAGATTTTCAGGAGCTAAGGA
AGCTAAAATGGAGAAAAAAATCACTGGATATACCACCGTTGATATATCCCAATGGCATCGTAAAGAACAT
TTTGAGGCATTTCAGTCAGTTGCTCAATGTACCTATAACCAGACCGTTCAGCTGGATATTACGGCCTTTT
TAAAGACCGTAAAGAAAAATAAGCACAAGTTTTATCCGGCCTTTATTCACATTCTTGCCCGCCTGATGAA
TGCTCATCCGGAATTCCGTATGGCAATGAAAGACGGTGAGCTGGTGATATGGGATAGTGTTCACCCTTGT
TACACCGTTTTCCATGAGCAAACTGAAACGTTTTCATCGCTCTGGAGTGAATACCACGACGATTTCCGGC
AGTTTCTACACATATATTCGCAAGATGTGGCGTGTTACGGTGAAAACCTGGCCTATTTCCCTAAAGGGTT
TATTGAGAATATGTTTTTCGTCTCAGCCAATCCCTGGGTGAGTTTCACCAGTTTTGATTTAAACGTGGCC
AATATGGACAACTTCTTCGCCCCCGTTTTCACCATGGGCAAATATTATACGCAAGGCGACAAGGTGCTGA
TGCCGCTGGCGATTCAGGTTCATCATGCCGTCTGTGATGGCTTCCATGTCGGCAGAATGCTTAATGAATT
ACAACAGTACTGCGATGAGTGGCAGGGCGGGGCGTAAACGCGTGGATCCGGCTTACTAAAAGCCAGATAA
CAGTATGCGTATTTGCGCGCTGATTTTTGCGGTATAAGAATATATACTGATATGTATACCCGAAGTATGT
CAAAAAGAGGTGTGCTATGAAGCAGCGTATTACAGTGACAGTTGACAGCGACAGCTATCAGTTGCTCAAG
GCATATATGATGTCAATATCTCCGGTCTGGTAAGCACAACCATGCAGAATGAAGCCCGTCGTCTGCGTGC
CGAACGCTGGAAAGCGGAAAATCAGGAAGGGATGGCTGAGGTCGCCCGGTTTATTGAAATGAACGGCTCT
TTTGCTGACGAGAACAGGGACTGGTGAAATGCAGTTTAAGGTTTACACCTATAAAAGAGAGAGCCGTTAT
CGTCTGTTTGTGGATGTACAGAGTGATATTATTGACACGCCCGGGCGACGGATGGTGATCCCCCTGGCCA
GTGCACGTCTGCTGTCAGATAAAGTCTCCCGTGAACTTTACCCGGTGGTGCATATCGGGGATGAAAGCTG
GCGCATGATGACCACCGATATGGCCAGTGTGCCGGTCTCCGTTATCGGGGAAGAAGTGGCTGATCTCAGC
CACCGCGAAAATGACATCAAAAACGCCATTAACCTGATGTTCTGGGGAATATAAATGTCAGGCTCCCTTA
TACACAGCCAGTCTGCAGGTCGACCATAGTGACTGGATATGTTGTGTTTTACAGTATTATGTAGTCTGTT
TTTTATGCAAAATCTAATTTAATATATTGATATTTATATCATTTTACGTTTCTCGTTCAGCTTTCTTGTA
CAAAGTGGTTGATAACAGCATGGCTAGTGAAGCTCGAAAAACAAAGAAAAAAATCAAAGGGATTCAGCAA
GCCACTGCAGGAGTCTCACAAGACACTTCGGAAAATCCTAACAAAACAATAGTTCCTGCAGCATTACCAC
AGCTCACCCCTACCTTGGTGTCACTGCTGGAGGTGATTGAACCCGAGGTGTTGTATGCAGGATATGATAG
CTCTGTTCCAGATTCAGCATGGAGAATTATGACCACACTCAACATGTTAGGTGGGCGTCAAGTGATTGCA
GCAGTGAAATGGGCAAAGGCGATACCAGGCTTCAGAAACTTACACCTGGATGACCAAATGACCCTGCTAC
AGTACTCATGGATGTTTCTCATGGCATTTGCCCTGGGTTGGAGATCATACAGACAATCAAGTGGAAACCT
GCTCTGCTTTGCTCCTGATCTGATTATTAATGAGCAGAGAATGTCTCTACCCTGCATGTATGACCAATGT
AAACACATGCTGTTTGTCTCCTCTGAATTACAAAGATTGCAGGTATCCTATGAAGAGTATCTCTGTATGA
AAACCTTACTGCTTCTCTCCTCAGTTCCTAAGGAAGGTCTGAAGAGCCAAGAGTTATTTGATGAGATTCG
AATGACTTATATCAAAGAGCTAGGAAAAGCCATCGTCAAAAGGGAAGGGAACTCCAGTCAGAACTGGCAA
CGGTTTTACCAACTGACAAAACTTCTGGACTCCATGCATGAGGTGGTTGAGAATCTCCTTACCTACTGCT
TCCAGACATTTTTGGATAAGACCATGAGTATTGAATTCCCAGAGATGTTAGCTGAAATCATCACTAATCA
GATACCAAAATATTCAAATGGAAATATCAAGAAGCTGCTGTTTCATCAAAAATAGAGCTCGAATTTCCCC
GATCGTTCAAACATTTGGCAATAAAGTTTCTTAAGATTGAATCCTGTTGCCGGTCTTGCGATGATTATCA
TATAATTTCTGTTGAATTACGTTAAGCATGTAATAATTAACATGTAATGCATGACGTTATTTATGAGATG
GGTTTTTATGATTAGAGTCCCGCAATTATACATTTAATACGCGATAGAAAACAAAATATAGCGCGCAAAC
TAGGATAAATTATCGCGCGCGGTGTCATCTATGTTACTAGATCGGGAATTGGTTCCGGAACCAATTCGTA
ATCATGGTCATAGCTGTTTCCTGTGTGAAATTGTTATCCGCTCACAATTCCACACAACATACGAGCCGGA
AGCATAAAGTGTAAAGCCTGGGGTGCCTAATGAGTGAGCTAACTCACATTAGGCTGAATTAGGCGCGCCT
ATTTCTGAATTCAACACATTGCGGACGTTTTTAATGTACTGAATTAACGCCGAATTAATTCGGGGGATCT
GGATTTTAGTACTGGATTTTGGTTTTAGGAATTAGATTTTATTGATAGAAGTATTTTACAAATACAAATA
CATACTAAGGGTTTCTTATATGCTCAACACATGAGCGAAACCCTATAGGAACCCTAATTCCCTTATCTGG
GAACTACTCACACATTATTATGGAGAAACTCGAGCTTGTCGATCGACTCTAGGCCGGGAAGCCGATCTCG
GCTTGAACGAATTGTTAGGTGGCGGTACTTGGGTCGATATCAAAGTGCATCACTTCTTCCCGTATGCCCA
ACTTTGTATAGAGAGCCACTGCGGGATCGTCACCGTAATCTGCTTGCACGTAGATCACATAAGCACCAAG
CGCGTTGGCCTCATGCTTGAGGAGATTGATGAGCGCGGTGGCAATGCCCTGCCTCCGGTGCTCGCCGGAG
ACTGCGAGATCATAGATATAGATCTCACTACGCGGCTGCTCAAACTTGGGCAGAACGTAAGCCGCGAGAG
CGCCAACAACCGCTTCTTGGTCGAAGGCAGCAAGCGCGATGAATGTCTTACTACGGAGCAAGTTCCCGAG
GTAATCGGAGTCCGGCTGATGTTGGGAGTAGGTGGCTACGTCTCCGAACTCACGACCGAAAAGATCAAGA
GCAGCCCGCATGGATTTGACTTGGTCAGGGCCGAGCCTACATGTGCGAATGATGCCCATACTTGAGCCAC
CTAACTTTGTTTTAGGGCGACTGCCCTGCTGCGTAACATCGTTGCTGCTGCGTACCATGGTCGATCGACA
GATCTGCGAAAGCTCGAGAGAGATAGATTTGTAGAGAGAGACTGGTGATTTCAGCGTGTCCTCTCCAAAT
GAAATGAACTTCCTTATATAGAGGAAGGGTCTTGCGAAGGATAGTGGGATTGTGCGTCATCCCTTACGTC
AGTGGAGATATCACATCAATCCACTTGCTTTGAAGACGTGGTTGGAACGTCTTCTTTTTCCACGATGCTC
CTCGTGGGTGGGGGTCCATCTTTGGGACCACTGTCGGCAGAGGCATCTTGAACGATAGCCTTTCCTTTAT
CGCAATGATGGCATTTGTAGGTGCCACCTTCCTTTTCTACTGTCCTTTTGATGAAGTGACAGATAGCTGG
GCAATGGAATCCGAGGAGGTTTCCCGATATTACCCTTTGTTGAAAAGTCTCAATAGCCCTTTGGTCTTCT
GAGACTGTATCTTTGATATTCTTGGAGTAGACGAGAGTGTCGTGCTCCACCATGTTCACATCAATCCACT
TGCTTTGAAGACGTGGTTGGAACGTCTTCTTTTTCCACGATGCTCCTCGTGGGTGGGGGTCCATCTTTGG
GACCACTGTCGGCAGAGGCATCTTGAACGATAGCCTTTCCTTTATCGCAATGATGGCATTTGTAGGTGCC
ACCTTCCTTTTCTACTGTCCTTTTGATGAAGTGACAGATAGCTGGGCAATGGAATCCGAGGAGGTTTCCC
GATATTACCCTTTGTTGAAAAGTCTCAATAGCCCTTTGGTCTTCTGAGACTGTATCTTTGATATTCTTGG
AGTAGACGAGAGTGTCGTGCTCCACCATGTTGGCAAGCTGCTCTAGCCAATACGCAAACCGAATTCAGAA
ATAAATTCAGCCTAATTCGGCGTTAATTCAGTACATTAAAAACGTCCGCAATGTGTTATTAAGTTGTCTA
AGCGTCAATTTGTTTACACCACAATATATCCTGCCACCAGCCAGCCAACAGCTCCCCGACCGGCAGCTCG
GCACAAAATCACCACTCGATACAGGCAGCCCATCAGTCCGGGACGGCGTCAGCGGGAGAGCCGTTGTAAG
GCGGCAGACTTTGCTCATGTTACCGATGCTATTCGGAAGAACGGCAACTAAGCTGCCGGGTTTGAAACAC
GGATGATCTCGCGGAGGGTAGCATGTTGATTGTAACGATGACAGAGCGTTGCTGCCTGTGATCAATTCGG
GCACGAACCCAGTGGACATAAGCCTGTTCGGTTCGTAAGCTGTAATGCAAGTAGCGTATGCGCTCACGCA
ACTGGTCCAGAACCTTGACCGAACGCAGCGGTGGTAACGGCGCAGTGGCGGTTTTCATGGCTTGTTATGA
CTGTTTTTTTGGGGTACAGTCTATGCCTCGGGCATCCAAGCAGCAAGCGCGTTACGCCGTGGGTCGATGT
TTGATGTTATGGAGCAGCAACGATGTTACGCAGCAGGGCAGTCGCCCTAAAACAAAGTTAAACATCATGG
GGGAAGCGGTGATCGCCGAAGTATCGACTCAACTATCAGAGGTAGTTGGCGTCATCGAGCGCCATCTCGA
ACCGACGTTGCTGGCCGTACATTTGTACGGCTCCGCAGTGGATGGCGGCCTGAAGCCACACAGTGATATT
GATTTGCTGGTTACGGTGACCGTAAGGCTTGATGAAACAACGCGGCGAGCTTTGATCAACGACCTTTTGG
AAACTTCGGCTTCCCCTGGAGAGAGCGAGATTCTCCGCGCTGTAGAAGTCACCATTGTTGTGCACGACGA
CATCATTCCGTGGCGTTATCCAGCTAAGCGCGAACTGCAATTTGGAGAATGGCAGCGCAATGACATTCTT
GCAGGTATCTTCGAGCCAGCCACGATCGACATTGATCTGGCTATCTTGCTGACAAAAGCAAGAGAACATA
GCGTTGCCTTGGTAGGTCCAGCGGCGGAGGAACTCTTTGATCCGGTTCCTGAACAGGATCTATTTGAGGC
GCTAAATGAAACCTTAACGCTATGGAACTCGCCGCCCGACTGGGCTGGCGATGAGCGAAATGTAGTGCTT
ACGTTGTCCCGCATTTGGTACAGCGCAGTAACCGGCAAAATCGCGCCGAAGGATGTCGCTGCCGACTGGG
CAATGGAGCGCCTGCCGGCCCAGTATCAGCCCGTCATACTTGAAGCTAGACAGGCTTATCTTGGACAAGA
AGAAGATCGCTTGGCCTCGCGCGCAGATCAGTTGGAAGAATTTGTCCACTACGTGAAAGGCGAGATCACC
AAGGTAGTCGGCAAATAATGTCTAGCTAGAAATTCGTTCAAGCCGACGCCGCTTCGCGGCGCGGCTTAAC
TCAAGCGTTAGATGCACTAAGCACATAATTGCTCACAGCCAAACTATCAGGTCAAGTCTGCTTTTATTAT
TTTTAAGCGTGCATAATAAGCCCTACACAAATTGGGAGATATATCATGCATGACCAAAATCCCTTAACGT
GAGTTTTCGTTCCACTGAGCGTCAGACCCCGTAGAAAAGATCAAAGGATCTTCTTGAGATCCTTTTTTTC
TGCGCGTAATCTGCTGCTTGCAAACAAAAAAACCACCGCTACCAGCGGTGGTTTGTTTGCCGGATCAAGA
GCTACCAACTCTTTTTCCGAAGGTAACTGGCTTCAGCAGAGCGCAGATACCAAATACTGTCCTTCTAGTG
TAGCCGTAGTTAGGCCACCACTTCAAGAACTCTGTAGCACCGCCTACATACCTCGCTCTGCTAATCCTGT
TACCAGTGGCTGCTGCCAGTGGCGATAAGTCGTGTCTTACCGGGTTGGACTCAAGACGATAGTTACCGGA
TAAGGCGCAGCGGTCGGGCTGAACGGGGGGTTCGTGCACACAGCCCAGCTTGGAGCGAACGACCTACACC
GAACTGAGATACCTACAGCGTGAGCTATGAGAAAGCGCCACGCTTCCCGAAGGGAGAAAGGCGGACAGGT
ATCCGGTAAGCGGCAGGGTCGGAACAGGAGAGCGCACGAGGGAGCTTCCAGGGGGAAACGCCTGGTATCT
TTATAGTCCTGTCGGGTTTCGCCACCTCTGACTTGAGCGTCGATTTTTGTGATGCTCGTCAGGGGGGCGG
AGCCTATGGAAAAACGCCAGCAACGCGGCCTTTTTACGGTTCCTGGCCTTTTGCTGGCCTTTTGCTCACA
TGTTCTTTCCTGCGTTATCCCCTGATTCTGTGGATAACCGTATTACCGCCTTTGAGTGAGCTGATACCGC
TCGCCGCAGCCGAACGACCGAGCGCAGCGAGTCAGTGAGCGAGGAAGCGGAAGAGCGCCTGATGCGGTAT
TTTCTCCTTACGCATCTGTGCGGTATTTCACACCGCATATGGTGCACTCTCAGTACAATCTGCTCTGATG
CCGCATAGTTAAGCCAGTATACACTCCGCTATCGCTACGTGACTGGGTCATGGCTGCGCCCCGACACCCG
CCAACACCCGCTGACGCGCCCTGACGGGCTTGTCTGCTCCCGGCATCCGCTTACAGACAAGCTGTGACCG
TCTCCGGGAGCTGCATGTGTCAGAGGTTTTCACCGTCATCACCGAAACGCGCGAGGCAGGGTGCCTTGAT
GTGGGCGCCGGCGGTCGAGTGGCGACGGCGCGGCTTGTCCGCGCCCTGGTAGATTGCCTGGCCGTAGGCC
AGCCATTTTTGAGCGGCCAGCGGCCGCGATAGGCCGACGCGAAGCGGCGGGGCGTAGGGAGCGCAGCGAC
CGAAGGGTAGGCGCTTTTTGCAGCTCTTCGGCTGTGCGCTGGCCAGACAGTTATGCACAGGCCAGGCGGG
TTTTAAGAGTTTTAATAAGTTTTAAAGAGTTTTAGGCGGAAAAATCGCCTTTTTTCTCTTTTATATCAGT
CACTTACATGTGTGACCGGTTCCCAATGTACGGCTTTGGGTTCCCAATGTACGGGTTCCGGTTCCCAATG
TACGGCTTTGGGTTCCCAATGTACGTGCTATCCACAGGAAAGAGACCTTTTCGACCTTTTTCCCCTGCTA
GGGCAATTTGCCCTAGCATCTGCTCCGTACATTAGGAACCGGCGGATGCTTCGCCCTCGATCAGGTTGCG
GTAGCGCATGACTAGGATCGGGCCAGCCTGCCCCGCCTCCTCCTTCAAATCGTACTCCGGCAGGTCATTT
GACCCGATCAGCTTGCGCACGGTGAAACAGAACTTCTTGAACTCTCCGGCGCTGCCACTGCGTTCGTAGA
TCGTCTTGAACAACCATCTGGCTTCTGCCTTGCCTGCGGCGCGGCGTGCCAGGCGGTAGAGAAAACGGCC
GATGCCGGGATCGATCAAAAAGTAATCGGGGTGAACCGTCAGCACGTCCGGGTTCTTGCCTTCTGTGATC
TCGCGGTACATCCAATCAGCTAGCTCGATCTCGATGTACTCCGGCCGCCCGGTTTCGCTCTTTACGATCT
TGTAGCGGCTAATCAAGGCTTCACCCTCGGATACCGTCACCAGGCGGCCGTTCTTGGCCTTCTTCGTACG
CTGCATGGCAACGTGCGTGGTGTTTAACCGAATGCAGGTTTCTACCAGGTCGTCTTTCTGCTTTCCGCCA
TCGGCTCGCCGGCAGAACTTGAGTACGTCCGCAACGTGTGGACGGAACACGCGGCCGGGCTTGTCTCCCT
TCCCTTCCCGGTATCGGTTCATGGATTCGGTTAGATGGGAAACCGCCATCAGTACCAGGTCGTAATCCCA
CACACTGGCCATGCCGGCCGGCCCTGCGGAAACCTCTACGTGCCCGTCTGGAAGCTCGTAGCGGATCACC
TCGCCAGCTCGTCGGTCACGCTTCGACAGACGGAAAACGGCCACGTCCATGATGCTGCGACTATCGCGGG
TGCCCACGTCATAGAGCATCGGAACGAAAAAATCTGGTTGCTCGTCGCCCTTGGGCGGCTTCCTAATCGA
CGGCGCACCGGCTGCCGGCGGTTGCCGGGATTCTTTGCGGATTCGATCAGCGGCCGCTTGCCACGATTCA
CCGGGGCGTGCTTCTGCCTCGATGCGTTGCCGCTGGGCGGCCTGCGCGGCCTTCAACTTCTCCACCAGGT
CATCACCCAGCGCCGCGCCGATTTGTACCGGGCCGGATGGTTTGCGACCGCTCACGCCGATTCCTCGGGC
TTGGGGGTTCCAGTGCCATTGCAGGGCCGGCAGACAACCCAGCCGCTTACGCCTGGCCAACCGCCCGTTC
CTCCACACATGGGGCATTCCACGGCGTCGGTGCCTGGTTGTTCTTGATTTTCCATGCCGCCTCCTTTAGC
CGCTAAAATTCATCTACTCATTTATTCATTTGCTCATTTACTCTGGTAGCTGCGCGATGTATTCAGATAG
CAGCTCGGTAATGGTCTTGCCTTGGCGTACCGCGTACATCTTCAGCTTGGTGTGATCCTCCGCCGGCAAC
TGAAAGTTGACCCGCTTCATGGCTGGCGTGTCTGCCAGGCTGGCCAACGTTGCAGCCTTGCTGCTGCGTG
CGCTCGGACGGCCGGCACTTAGCGTGTTTGTGCTTTTGCTCATTTTCTCTTTACCTCATTAACTCAAATG
AGTTTTGATTTAATTTCAGCGGCCAGCGCCTGGACCTCGCGGGCAGCGTCGCCCTCGGGTTCTGATTCAA
GAACGGTTGTGCCGGCGGCGGCAGTGCCTGGGTAGCTCACGCGCTGCGTGATACGGGACTCAAGAATGGG
CAGCTCGTACCCGGCCAGCGCCTCGGCAACCTCACCGCCGATGCGCGTGCCTTTGATCGCCCGCGACACG
ACAAAGGCCGCTTGTAGCCTTCCATCCGTGACCTCAATGCGCTGCTTAACCAGCTCCACCAGGTCGGCGG
TGGCCCATATGTCGTAAGGGCTTGGCTGCACCGGAATCAGCACGAAGTCGGCTGCCTTGATCGCGGACAC
AGCCAAGTCCGCCGCCTGGGGCGCTCCGTCGATCACTACGAAGTCGCGCCGGCCGATGGCCTTCACGTCG
CGGTCAATCGTCGGGCGGTCGATGCCGACAACGGTTAGCGGTTGATCTTCCCGCACGGCCGCCCAATCGC
GGGCACTGCCCTGGGGATCGGAATCGACTAACAGAACATCGGCCCCGGCGAGTTGCAGGGCGCGGGCTAG
ATGGGTTGCGATGGTCGTCTTGCCTGACCCGCCTTTCTGGTTAAGTACAGCGATAACCTTCATGCGTTCC
CCTTGCGTATTTGTTTATTTACTCATCGCATCATATACGCAGCGACCGCATGACGCAAGCTGTTTTACTC
AAATACACATCACCTTTTTAGACGGCGGCGCTCGGTTTCTTCAGCGGCCAAGCTGGCCGGCCAGGCCGCC
AGCTTGGCATCAGACAAACCGGCCAGGATTTCATGCAGCCGCACGGTTGAGACGTGCGCGGGCGGCTCGA
ACACGTACCCGGCCGCGATCATCTCCGCCTCGATCTCTTCGGTAATGAAAAACGGTTCGTCCTGGCCGTC
CTGGTGCGGTTTCATGCTTGTTCCTCTTGGCGTTCATTCTCGGCGGCCGCCAGGGCGTCGGCCTCGGTCA
ATGCGTCCTCACGGAAGGCACCGCGCCGCCTGGCCTCGGTGGGCGTCACTTCCTCGCTGCGCTCAAGTGC
GCGGTACAGGGTCGAGCGATGCACGCCAAGCAGTGCAGCCGCCTCTTTCACGGTGCGGCCTTCCTGGTCG
ATCAGCTCGCGGGCGTGCGCGATCTGTGCCGGGGTGAGGGTAGGGCGGGGGCCAAACTTCACGCCTCGGG
CCTTGGCGGCCTCGCGCCCGCTCCGGGTGCGGTCGATGATTAGGGAACGCTCGAACTCGGCAATGCCGGC
GAACACGGTCAACACCATGCGGCCGGCCGGCGTGGTGGTGTCGGCCCACGGCTCTGCCAGGCTACGCAGG
CCCGCGCCGGCCTCCTGGATGCGCTCGGCAATGTCCAGTAGGTCGCGGGTGCTGCGGGCCAGGCGGTCTA
GCCTGGTCACTGTCACAACGTCGCCAGGGCGTAGGTGGTCAAGCATCCTGGCCAGCTCCGGGCGGTCGCG
CCTGGTGCCGGTGATCTTCTCGGAAAACAGCTTGGTGCAGCCGGCCGCGTGCAGTTCGGCCCGTTGGTTG
GTCAAGTCCTGGTCGTCGGTGCTGACGCGGGCATAGCCCAGCAGGCCAGCGGCGGCGCTCTTGTTCATGG
CGTAATGTCTCCGGTTCTAGTCGCAAGTATTCTACTTTATGCGACTAAAACACGCGACAAGAAAACGCCA
GGAAAAGGGCAGGGCGGCAGCCTGTCGCGTAACTTAGGACTTGTGCGACATGTCGTTTTCAGAAGACGGC
TGCACTGAACGTCAGAAGCCGACTGCACTATAGCAGCGGAGGGGTTGGATCAAAGTACTTTGATCCCGAG
GGGAACCCTGTGGTTGGCATGCACATACAAATGGACGAACGGATAAACCT
