>Addgene plasmid #68603 | pMpGWB212 | addgene partial sequence | sequence record 135391 | ccdB-Fwd 5'-GCATGATGACCACCGATATG-3'
TGGCTGATCTCAGCCACCGCGAAAATGACATCAAAAACGCCATTAACCTGATGTTCTGGGGAATATAAAT
GTCAGGCTCCCTTATACACAGCCAGTCTGCAGGTCGACCATAGTGACTGGATATGTTGTGTTTTACAGTA
TTATGTAGTCTGTTTTTTATGCAAAATCTAATTTAATATATTGATATTTATATCATTTTACGTTTCTCGT
TCAGCTTTCTTGTACAAAGTGGTTGATAACAGCATGGCTAGTGAAGCTCGAAAAACAAAGAAAAAAATCA
AAGGGATTCAGCAAGCCACTGCAGGAGTCTCACAAGACACTTCGGAAAATCCTAACAAAACAATAGTTCC
TGCAGCATTACCACAGCTCACCCCTACCTTGGTGTCACTGCTGGAGGTGATTGAACCCGAGGTGTTGTAT
GCAGGATATGATAGCTCTGTTCCAGATTCAGCATGGAGAATTATGACCACACTCAACATGTTAGGTGGGC
GTCAAGTGATTGCAGCAGTGAAATGGGCAAAGGCGATACCAGGCTTCAGAAACTTACACCTGGATGACCA
AATGACCCTGCTACAGTACTCATGGATGTTTCTCATGGCATTTGCCCTGGGTTGGAGATCATACAGACAA
TCAAGTGGAAACCTGCTCTGCTTTGCTCCTGATCTGATTATTAATGAGCAGAGAATGTCTCTACCCTGCA
TGTATGACCAATGTAAACACATGCTGTTTGTCTCCTCTGAATTACA
