>Addgene plasmid #68603 | pMpGWB212 | addgene partial sequence | sequence record 135392 | CAT-R 5'-GCAACTGACTGAAATGCCTC-3'
TATATCCAGTGATTTTTTTCTCCATTTTAGCTTCCTTAGCTCCTGAAAATCTCGACGGATCCTAACTCAA
AATCCACACATTATACGAGCCGGAAGCATAAAGTGTAAAGCCTGGGGTGCCTAATGCGGCCCCTCGAGGG
GCCGCCATAGTGACTGGATATGTTGTGTTTTACAGTATTATGTAGTCTGTTTTTTATGCAAAATCTAATT
TAATATATTGATATTTATATCATTTTACGTTTCTCGTTCAGCTTTTTTGTACAAACTTGTTGATAACTCT
AGACCCAAGCTTGGCACTGGCCGTCGTTTTACAACGTCGTGACTGGGAAAACCCTGGCGTTACCCAACTT
AATCGCCTTGCAGCACATCCCCCTTTCGCCAGCTGGCGTAATAGCGAAGAGGCCCGCACCGATCGCCCTT
CCCAACAGTTGCGCAGCCTGAATGGCGAATGCTAGAGCAGCTTGAGCTTGGATCAGATTGTCGTTTCCCG
CCTTCAGTTTAAACTATCAGTGTTTGACAGGATATATTGGCGGGTAAACCTAAGAGAAAAGAGCGTTTAT
TAGAATAATCGGATATTTAAAAGGGCGTGAAAAGGTTTATCCGTTCGTCCATTTGTATGTGCATGCCAAC
CACAGGGTTCCCCTCGGGATCAAAGTACTTTGATCCAACCCCTCCGCTGCTATAGTGCAGTCGGCTTCTG
ACGTTCAGTGCAGCCGTCTTCTGAAAACGACATGTCGCACAAGTCCTAAGTTACGCGACAGGCTGCCGCC
CTGCCCTT
